>Addgene plasmid #209014 | pFSynWSyt1C2AB(80-421)msGFP | addgene full sequence | sequence record 414878 | Addgene NGS Result
GTCGACGGATCGGGAGATCTCCCGATCCCCTATGGTGCACTCTCAGTACAATCTGCTCTGATGCCGCATA
GTTAAGCCAGTATCTGCTCCCTGCTTGTGTGTTGGAGGTCGCTGAGTAGTGCGCGAGCAAAATTTAAGCT
ACAACAAGGCAAGGCTTGACCGACAATTGCATGAAGAATCTGCTTAGGGTTAGGCGTTTTGCGCTGCTTC
GCGATGTACGGGCCAGATATACGCGTTGACATTGATTATTGACTAGTTATTAATAGTAATCAATTACGGG
GTCATTAGTTCATAGCCCATATATGGAGTTCCGCGTTACATAACTTACGGTAAATGGCCCGCCTGGCTGA
CCGCCCAACGACCCCCGCCCATTGACGTCAATAATGACGTATGTTCCCATAGTAACGCCAATAGGGACTT
TCCATTGACGTCAATGGGTGGAGTATTTACGGTAAACTGCCCACTTGGCAGTACATCAAGTGTATCATAT
GCCAAGTACGCCCCCTATTGACGTCAATGACGGTAAATGGCCCGCCTGGCATTATGCCCAGTACATGACC
TTATGGGACTTTCCTACTTGGCAGTACATCTACGTATTAGTCATCGCTATTACCATGGTGATGCGGTTTT
GGCAGTACATCAATGGGCGTGGATAGCGGTTTGACTCACGGGGATTTCCAAGTCTCCACCCCATTGACGT
CAATGGGAGTTTGTTTTGGCACCAAAATCAACGGGACTTTCCAAAATGTCGTAACAACTCCGCCCCATTG
ACGCAAATGGGCGGTAGGCGTGTACGGTGGGAGGTCTATATAAGCAGCGCGTTTTGCCTGTACTGGGTCT
CTCTGGTTAGACCAGATCTGAGCCTGGGAGCTCTCTGGCTAACTAGGGAACCCACTGCTTAAGCCTCAAT
AAAGCTTGCCTTGAGTGCTTCAAGTAGTGTGTGCCCGTCTGTTGTGTGACTCTGGTAACTAGAGATCCCT
CAGACCCTTTTAGTCAGTGTGGAAAATCTCTAGCAGTGGCGCCCGAACAGGGACTTGAAAGCGAAAGGGA
AACCAGAGGAGCTCTCTCGACGCAGGACTCGGCTTGCTGAAGCGCGCACGGCAAGAGGCGAGGGGCGGCG
ACTGGTGAGTACGCCAAAAATTTTGACTAGCGGAGGCTAGAAGGAGAGAGATGGGTGCGAGAGCGTCAGT
ATTAAGCGGGGGAGAATTAGATCGCGATGGGAAAAAATTCGGTTAAGGCCAGGGGGAAAGAAAAAATATA
AATTAAAACATATAGTATGGGCAAGCAGGGAGCTAGAACGATTCGCAGTTAATCCTGGCCTGTTAGAAAC
ATCAGAAGGCTGTAGACAAATACTGGGACAGCTACAACCATCCCTTCAGACAGGATCAGAAGAACTTAGA
TCATTATATAATACAGTAGCAACCCTCTATTGTGTGCATCAAAGGATAGAGATAAAAGACACCAAGGAAG
CTTTAGACAAGATAGAGGAAGAGCAAAACAAAAGTAAGACCACCGCACAGCAAGCGGCCGCTGATCTTCA
GACCTGGAGGAGGAGATATGAGGGACAATTGGAGAAGTGAATTATATAAATATAAAGTAGTAAAAATTGA
ACCATTAGGAGTAGCACCCACCAAGGCAAAGAGAAGAGTGGTGCAGAGAGAAAAAAGAGCAGTGGGAATA
GGAGCTTTGTTCCTTGGGTTCTTGGGAGCAGCAGGAAGCACTATGGGCGCAGCGTCAATGACGCTGACGG
TACAGGCCAGACAATTATTGTCTGGTATAGTGCAGCAGCAGAACAATTTGCTGAGGGCTATTGAGGCGCA
ACAGCATCTGTTGCAACTCACAGTCTGGGGCATCAAGCAGCTCCAGGCAAGAATCCTGGCTGTGGAAAGA
TACCTAAAGGATCAACAGCTCCTGGGGATTTGGGGTTGCTCTGGAAAACTCATTTGCACCACTGCTGTGC
CTTGGAATGCTAGTTGGAGTAATAAATCTCTGGAACAGATTTGGAATCACACGACCTGGATGGAGTGGGA
CAGAGAAATTAACAATTACACAAGCTTAATACACTCCTTAATTGAAGAATCGCAAAACCAGCAAGAAAAG
AATGAACAAGAATTATTGGAATTAGATAAATGGGCAAGTTTGTGGAATTGGTTTAACATAACAAATTGGC
TGTGGTATATAAAATTATTCATAATGATAGTAGGAGGCTTGGTAGGTTTAAGAATAGTTTTTGCTGTACT
TTCTATAGTGAATAGAGTTAGGCAGGGATATTCACCATTATCGTTTCAGACCCACCTCCCAACCCCGAGG
GGACCCGACAGGCCCGAAGGAATAGAAGAAGAAGGTGGAGAGAGAGACAGAGACAGATCCATTCGATTAG
TGAACGGATCGGCACTGCGTGCGCCAATTCTGCAGACAAATGGCAGTATTCATCCACAATTTTAAAAGAA
AAGGGGGGATTGGGGGGTACAGTGCAGGGGAAAGAATAGTAGACATAATAGCAACAGACATACAAACTAA
AGAATTACAAAAACAAATTACAAAAATTCAAAATTTTCGGGTTTATTACAGGGACAGCAGAGATCCAGTT
TGGTTAATTAAAGTGCAAGTGGTTTTAGGACCAGGATGAGGCGGGGTGGGGGTGCCTACCTGACGACCGA
CCCCGACCCACTGGACAAGCACCCAACCCCCATTCCCCAAATTGCGCATCCCCTATCAGAGAGGGGGAGG
GGAAACAGGATGCGGCGAGGCGCGTGCGCACTGCCAGCTTCAGCACCGCGGACAGTGCCTTCGCCCCCGC
CTGGCGGCGCGCGCCACCGCCGCCTCAGCACTGAAGGCGCGCTGACGTCACTCGCCGGTCCCCCGTAAAC
TCCCCTTCCCGGCCACCTTGGTCGCGTCCGCGCCGCCGCCGGCCCAGCCGGACCGCACCACGCGAGGCGC
GAGATAGGGGGGCACGGGCGCGACCATCTGCGCTGCGGCGCCGGCGACTCAGCGCTGCCTCAGTCTGCGG
TGGGCAGCGGAGGAGTCGTGTCGTGCCTGAGAGCGCAGGTACGGCTAGCGCCACCATGAAGAAATGTTTG
TTCAAAAAGAAAAACAAGAAGAAGGGGAAGGAAAAGGGAGGAAAGAACGCCATTAACATGAAAGACGTGA
AAGACTTAGGGAAGACCATGAAGGATCAGGCCCTTAAGGATGACGATGCTGAAACCGGACTGACTGATGG
AGAAGAAAAGGAAGAGCCCAAGGAAGAGGAGAAACTGGGAAAGCTCCAATATTCACTGGACTATGACTTC
CAGAATAACCAGCTGTTGGTGGGAATCATCCAGGCTGCTGAACTGCCCGCCCTGGACATGGGGGGTACAT
CCGATCCATACGTCAAAGTCTTCCTGCTGCCTGACAAAAAGAAGAAATTTGAGACTAAAGTCCACCGGAA
AACCCTCAATCCAGTCTTCAATGAACAATTTACTTTCAAGGTACCCTACTCGGAATTAGGTGGCAAAACC
CTGGTGATGGCTGTGTATGACTTTGATCGCTTCTCCAAGCACGACATCATCGGAGAGTTCAAAGTTCCTA
TGAACACCGTGGATTTTGGCCATGTGACCGAGGAGTGGCGCGATCTCCAGAGCGCTGAGAAAGAAGAGCA
AGAGAAACTGGGTGACATCTGCTTCTCCCTCCGCTACGTCCCTACTGCCGGCAAACTGACTGTTGTCATT
CTGGAAGCCAAGAACCTGAAGAAGATGGATGTGGGTGGCTTATCTGATCCCTACGTGAAGATTCACCTGA
TGCAGAACGGTAAGAGGCTGAAGAAGAAAAAGACGACGATTAAGAAGAACACACTCAACCCCTACTACAA
CGAGTCCTTCAGCTTTGAAGTTCCGTTCGAGCAAATCCAGAAAGTGCAAGTGGTGGTAACTGTTTTGGAC
TATGACAAGATTGGCAAGAACGACGCCATCGGAAAAGTCTTCGTTGGTTACAACAGCACTGGGGCGGAGC
TGCGACACTGGTCAGACATGCTGGCCAACCCCCGGCGACCCATCGCACAGTGGCACACTCTGCAGGTAGA
GGAGGAGGTTGATGCCATGCTGGCTGTCAAGAAGGGATCCGGAAGTTCGGGGTCCAGCGGTTCTTCAGGC
AGTTCCATGGATAGCACTGAGAGCCTGTTCACCGGGGTGGTGCCCATCCTGGTCGAGCTGGACGGCGACG
TAAACGGCCACAAGTTCAGCGTGCGCGGCGAGGGCGAGGGCGATGCCACCAACGGCAAGCTGACCCTGAA
GTTCATCTGCACCACCGGCAAGCTGCCCGTGCCCTGGCCCACCCTCGTGACCACCCTGACCTACGGCGTG
CAGTGCTTCAGCCGCTACCCCGACCACATGAAGCAGCACGACTTCTTCAAGTCCGCCATGCCCGAAGGCT
ACGTCCAGGAGCGCACCATCACCTTCAAGGACGACGGCACCTACAAGACCCGCGCCGAGGTGAAGTTCGA
GGGCGACACCCTGGTGAACCGCATCGAGCTGAAGGGCATCGACTTCAAGGAGGACGGCAACATCCTGGGG
CACAAGCTGGAGTACAACTTCAACAGCCACAACGTCTATATCACCGCCGACAAGCAGAAGAACGGCATCA
AGGCCAACTTCAAGATCCGCCACAACGTGGAGGACGGCAGCGTGCAGCTCGCCGACCACTACCAGCAGAA
CACCCCCATCGGCGACGGCCCCGTGCTGCTGCCCGACAACCACTACCTGAGCACCCAGTCCAAGCTGAGC
AAAGACCCCAACGAGAAGCGCGATCACATGGTCCTGCTGGAGTTCGTGACCGCCGCCGGGATCACTCACG
GCTAAGAATTCGATATCAAGCTTATCGATAATCAACCTCTGGATTACAAAATTTGTGAAAGATTGACTGG
TATTCTTAACTATGTTGCTCCTTTTACGCTATGTGGATACGCTGCTTTAATGCCTTTGTATCATGCTATT
GCTTCCCGTATGGCTTTCATTTTCTCCTCCTTGTATAAATCCTGGTTGCTGTCTCTTTATGAGGAGTTGT
GGCCCGTTGTCAGGCAACGTGGCGTGGTGTGCACTGTGTTTGCTGACGCAACCCCCACTGGTTGGGGCAT
TGCCACCACCTGTCAGCTCCTTTCCGGGACTTTCGCTTTCCCCCTCCCTATTGCCACGGCGGAACTCATC
GCCGCCTGCCTTGCCCGCTGCTGGACAGGGGCTCGGCTGTTGGGCACTGACAATTCCGTGGTGTTGTCGG
GGAAATCATCGTCCTTTCCTTGGCTGCTCGCCTGTGTTGCCACCTGGATTCTGCGCGGGACGTCCTTCTG
CTACGTCCCTTCGGCCCTCAATCCAGCGGACCTTCCTTCCCGCGGCCTGCTGCCGGCTCTGCGGCCTCTT
CCGCGTCTTCGCCTTCGCCCTCAGACGAGTCGGATCTCCCTTTGGGCCGCCTCCCCGCATCGATACCGTC
GACCTCGAGACCTAGAAAAACATGGAGCAATCACAAGTAGCAATACAGCAGCTACCAATGCTGATTGTGC
CTGGCTAGAAGCACAAGAGGAGGAGGAGGTGGGTTTTCCAGTCACACCTCAGGTACCTTTAAGACCAATG
ACTTACAAGGCAGCTGTAGATCTTAGCCACTTTTTAAAAGAAAAGGGGGGACTGGAAGGGCTAATTCACT
CCCAACGAAGACAAGATATCCTTGATCTGTGGATCTACCACACACAAGGCTACTTCCCTGATTGGCAGAA
CTACACACCAGGGCCAGGGATCAGATATCCACTGACCTTTGGATGGTGCTACAAGCTAGTACCAGTTGAG
CAAGAGAAGGTAGAAGAAGCCAATGAAGGAGAGAACACCCGCTTGTTACACCCTGTGAGCCTGCATGGGA
TGGATGACCCGGAGAGAGAAGTATTAGAGTGGAGGTTTGACAGCCGCCTAGCATTTCATCACATGGCCCG
AGAGCTGCATCCGGACTGTACTGGGTCTCTCTGGTTAGACCAGATCTGAGCCTGGGAGCTCTCTGGCTAA
CTAGGGAACCCACTGCTTAAGCCTCAATAAAGCTTGCCTTGAGTGCTTCAAGTAGTGTGTGCCCGTCTGT
TGTGTGACTCTGGTAACTAGAGATCCCTCAGACCCTTTTAGTCAGTGTGGAAAATCTCTAGCAGGGCCCG
TTTAAACCCGCTGATCAGCCTCGACTGTGCCTTCTAGTTGCCAGCCATCTGTTGTTTGCCCCTCCCCCGT
GCCTTCCTTGACCCTGGAAGGTGCCACTCCCACTGTCCTTTCCTAATAAAATGAGGAAATTGCATCGCAT
TGTCTGAGTAGGTGTCATTCTATTCTGGGGGGTGGGGTGGGGCAGGACAGCAAGGGGGAGGATTGGGAAG
ACAATAGCAGGCATGCTGGGGATGCGGTGGGCTCTATGGCTTCTGAGGCGGAAAGAACCAGCTGGGGCTC
TAGGGGGTATCCCC
[124 nt withheld, positions 6455-6578]
C
[91 nt withheld, positions 6580-6670]
A
[49 nt withheld, positions 6672-6720]
CCTTTGACGTTGGAGTCCACGTTCTTT
[37 nt withheld, positions 6748-6784]
ACCCTATCTCGGTCTATTCTTTTGATTTATAAGGGATTTTGCCGATTTCGGCCTATTGGTTAAAAAATGA
GCTGATTTAACAAAAATTTAACGCGAATTAATTCTGTGGAATGTGTGTCAGTTAGGGTGTGGAAAGTCCC
CAGGCTCCCCAGCAGGCAGAAGTATGCAAAGCATGCATCTCAATTAGTCAGCAACCAGGTGTGGAAAGTC
CCCAGGCTCCCCAGCAGGCAGAAGTATGCAAAGCATGCATCTCAATTAGTCAGCAACCATAGTCCCGCCC
CTAACTCCGCCCATCCCGCCCCTAACTCCGCCCAGTTCCGCCCATTCTCCGCCCCATGGCTGACTAATTT
TTTTTATTTATGCAGAGGCCGAGGCCGCCTCTGCCTCTGAGCTATTCCAGAAGTAGTGAGGAGGCTTTTT
TGGAGGCCTAGGCTTTTGCAAAAAGCTCCCGGGAGCTTGTATATCCATTTTCGGATCTGATCAGCACGTG
TTGACAATTAATCATCGGCATAGTATATCGGCATAGTATAATACGACAAGGTGAGGAACTAAACCATGGC
CAAGTTGACCAGTGCCGTTCCGGTGCTCACCGCGCGCGACGTCGCCGGAGCGGTCGAGTTCTGGACCGAC
CGGCTCGGGTTCTCCCGGGACTTCGTGGAGGACGACTTCGCCGGTGTGGTCCGGGACGACGTGACCCTGT
TCATCAGCGCGGTCCAGGACCAGGTGGTGCCGGACAACACCCTGGCCTGGGTGTGGGTGCGCGGCCTGGA
CGAGCTGTACGCCGAGTGGTCGGAGGTCGTGTCCACGAACTTCCGGGACGCCTCCGGGCCGGCCATGACC
GAGATCGGCGAGCAGCCGTGGGGGCGGGAGTTCGCCCTGCGCGACCCGGCCGGCAACTGCGTGCACTTCG
TGGCCGAGGAGCAGGACTGACACGTGCTACGAGATTTCGATTCCACCGCCGCCTTCTATGAAAGGTTGGG
CTTCGGAATCGTTTTCCGGGACGCCGGCTGGATGATCCTCCAGCGCGGGGATCTCATGCTGGAGTTCTTC
GCCCACCCCAACTTGTTTATTGCAGCTTATAATGGTTACAAATAAAGCAATAGCATCACAAATTTCACAA
ATAAAGCATTTTTTTCACTGCATTCTAGTTGTGGTTTGTCCAAACTCATCAATGTATCTTATCATGTCTG
TATACCGTCGACCTCTAGCTAGAGCTTGGCGTAATCATGGTCATAGCTGTTTCCTGTGTGAAATTGTTAT
CCGCTCACAATTCCACACAACATACGAGCCGGAAGCATAAAGTGTAAAGCCTGGGGTGCCTAATGAGTGA
GCTAACTCACATTAATTGCGTTGCGCTCACTGCCCGCTTTCCAGTCGGGAAACCTGTCGTGCCAGCTGCA
TTAATGAATCGGCCAACGCGCGGGGAGAGGCGGTTTGCGTATTGGGCGCTCTTCCGCTTCCTCGCTCACT
GACTCGCTGCGCTCGGTCGTTCGGCTGCGGCGAGCGGTATCAGCTCACTCAAAGGCGGTAATACGGTTAT
CCACAGAATCAGGGGATAACGCAGGAAAGAACATGTGAGCAAAAGGCCAGCAAAAGGCCAGGAACCGTAA
AAAGGCCGCGTTGCTGGCGTTTTTCCATAGGCTCCGCCCCCCTGACGAGCATCACAAAAATCGACGCTCA
AGTCAGAGGTGGCGAAACCCGACAGGACTATAAAGATACCAGGCGTTTCCCCCTGGAAGCTCCCTCGTGC
GCTCTCCTGTTCCGACCCTGCCGCTTACCGGATACCTGTCCGCCTTTCTCCCTTCGGGAAGCGTGGCGCT
TTCTCATAGCTCACGCTGTAGGTATCTCAGTTCGGTGTAGGTCGTTCGCTCCAAGCTGGGCTGTGTGCAC
GAACCCCCCGTTCAGCCCGACCGCTGCGCCTTATCCGGTAACTATCGTCTTGAGTCCAACCCGGTAAGAC
ACGACTTATCGCCACTGGCAGCAGCCACTGGTAACAGGATTAGCAGAGCGAGGTATGTAGGCGGTGCTAC
AGAGTTCTTGAAGTGGTGGCCTAACTACGGCTACACTAGAAGAACAGTATTTGGTATCTGCGCTCTGCTG
AAGCCAGTTACCTTCGGAAAAAGAGTTGGTAGCTCTTGATCCGGCAAACAAACCACCGCTGGTAGCGGTG
GTTTTTTTGTTTGCAAGCAGCAGATTACGCGCAGAAAAAAAGGATCTCAAGAAGATCCTTTGATCTTTTC
TACGGGGTCTGACGCTCAGTGGAACGAAAACTCACGTTAAGGGATTTTGGTCATGAGATTATCAAAAAGG
ATCTTCACCTAGATCCTTTTAAATTAAAAATGAAGTTTTAAATCAATCTAAAGTATATATGAGTAAACTT
GGTCTGACAGTTACCAATGCTTAATCAGTGAGGCACCTATCTCAGCGATCTGTCTATTTCGTTCATCCAT
AGTTGCCTGACTCCCCGTCGTGTAGATAACTACGATACGGGAGGGCTTACCATCTGGCCCCAGTGCTGCA
ATGATACCGCGAGACCCACGCTCACCGGCTCCAGATTTATCAGCAATAAACCAGCCAGCCGGAAGGGCCG
AGCGCAGAAGTGGTCCTGCAACTTTATCCGCCTCCATCCAGTCTATTAATTGTTGCCGGGAAGCTAGAGT
AAGTAGTTCGCCAGTTAATAGTTTGCGCAACGTTGTTGCCATTGCTACAGGCATCGTGGTGTCACGCTCG
TCGTTTGGTATGGCTTCATTCAGCTCCGGTTCCCAACGATCAAGGCGAGTTACATGATCCCCCATGTTGT
GCAAAAAAGCGGTTAGCTCCTTCGGTCCTCCGATCGTTGTCAGAAGTAAGTTGGCCGCAGTGTTATCACT
CATGGTTATGGCAGCACTGCATAATTCTCTTACTGTCATGCCATCCGTAAGATGCTTTTCTGTGACTGGT
GAGTACTCAACCAAGTCATTCTGAGAATAGTGTATGCGGCGACCGAGTTGCTCTTGCCCGGCGTCAATAC
GGGATAATACCGCGCCACATAGCAGAACTTTAAAAGTGCTCATCATTGGAAAACGTTCTTCGGGGCGAAA
ACTCTCAAGGATCTTACCGCTGTTGAGATCCAGTTCGATGTAACCCACTCGTGCACCCAACTGATCTTCA
GCATCTTTTACTTTCACCAGCGTTTCTGGGTGAGCAAAAACAGGAAGGCAAAATGCCGCAAAAAAGGGAA
TAAGGGCGACACGGAAATGTTGAATACTCATACTCTTCCTTTTTCAATATTATTGAAGCATTTATCAGGG
TTATTGTCTCATGAGCGGATACATATTTGAATGTATTTAGAAAAATAAACAAATAGGGGTTCCGCGCACA
TTTCCCCGAAAAGTGCCACCTGAC
Features (pLannotate 1.2.2; 31 found; start..end, strand, type, name):
     31..83      -  misc_feature   bom (fragment): basis of mobility region from pBR322
    238..617     +  enhancer       CMV enhancer: human cytomegalovirus immediate early enhancer
    618..817     +  promoter       CMV promoter: human cytomegalovirus (CMV) immediate early promoter
    835..1015    +  LTR            5' LTR (truncated): truncated 5' long terminal repeat (LTR) from HIV-1
   1062..1187    +  misc_feature   HIV-1 Ψ: packaging signal of human immunodeficiency virus type 1
   1171..1534    +  CDS            HIV-1 gag (fragment): gag protein from human immunodeficiency virus 1; gag
   1680..1913    +  misc_feature   RRE: The Rev response element (RRE) of HIV-1 allows for Rev-dependent mRNA export from the nucleus to the cytoplasm.
   2290..2390    +  CDS            Rev (fragment): human immunodeficiency virus 1 (HIV-1) Rev protein; rev; enhances nuclear export of unspliced and incompletely spliced viral mRNAs
   2440..2557    +  misc_feature   cPPT/CTS: central polypurine tract and central termination sequence of HIV-1
   2602..3048    +  promoter       hSyn promoter: human synapsin I promoter; confers neuron-specific expression (Kügler et al., 2003)
   3069..4094    +  CDS            Syt1 (fragment): SYT1_MOUSE - Experimental evidence at protein level: Swiss-Prot protein existence level 1. Calcium sensor that participates in triggering neurotransmitter release at the synapse (PubMed:11242035). May have a regulatory role in the membrane interactions during trafficking of synaptic vesicles at the active zone of the synapse (PubMed:7961887). It binds acidic phospholipids with a specificity that requires the presence of both an acidic head group and a diacyl backbone. A Ca(2+)- dependent interaction between synaptotagmin and putative receptors for activated protein kinase C has also been repor
   4137..4826    +  CDS            msGFP2: photostable monomeric superfolder GFP (Valbuena et al., 2020)
   4836..4860    +  misc_feature   MCS (fragment): pBluescript multiple cloning site
   4860..5448    +  misc_feature   WPRE: woodchuck hepatitis virus posttranscriptional regulatory element
   5385..5966    +  CDS            nef (fragment): NEF_HV1H2 - Experimental evidence at protein level: Swiss-Prot protein existence level 1. Extracellular Nef protein targets CD4(+) T-lymphocytes for apoptosis by interacting with CXCR4 surface receptors. From Human immunodeficiency virus type 1 group M subtype B (isolate HXB2) (HIV-1).
   5973..6153    +  LTR            5' LTR (truncated): truncated 5' long terminal repeat (LTR) from HIV-1
   6185..6409    +  polyA_signal   bGH poly(A) signal: bovine growth hormone polyadenylation signal
   6413..6434    +  promoter       SV40 promoter (fragment): SV40 enhancer and early promoter
   6455..6883    +  rep_origin     f1 ori (sequence partly withheld): f1 bacteriophage origin of replication; arrow indicates direction of (+) strand synthesis
   6897..7226    +  promoter       SV40 promoter: SV40 enhancer and early promoter
   7274..7321    +  promoter       EM7 promoter: synthetic bacterial promoter&nbsp
   7340..7714    +  CDS            BleoR: antibiotic-binding protein; Sh ble from Streptoalloteichus hindustanus; confers resistance to bleomycin, phleomycin, and Zeocin™
   7724..7849    +  CDS            ble (fragment): BLE_KLEPN - Experimental evidence at protein level: Swiss-Prot protein existence level 1. Binding protein with a strong affinity to the bleomycin family of antibiotics. Binds to CL990; an antimitotic-antibiotic compound. From Klebsiella pneumoniae.
   7844..7965    +  polyA_signal   SV40 poly(A) signal: SV40 polyadenylation signal
   8038..8054    -  protein_bind   lac operator: The lac repressor binds to the lac operator to inhibit transcription in E. coli. This inhibition can be relieved by adding lactose or isopropyl-β-D-thiogalactopyranoside (IPTG). lac repressor encoded by lacI
   8062..8092    -  promoter       lac promoter: promoter for the E. coli lac operon
   8107..8128    -  protein_bind   CAP binding site: CAP binding activates transcription in the presence of cAMP. E. coli catabolite activator protein
   8141..8233    -  CDS            lacI (fragment): lac repressor; lacI; The lac repressor binds to the lac operator to inhibit transcription in E. coli. This inhibition can be relieved by adding lactose or isopropyl-β-D-thiogalactopyranoside (IPTG).
   8416..9004    -  rep_origin     ori: high-copy-number ColE1/pMB1/pBR322/pUC origin of replication
   9175..10035   -  CDS            AmpR: β-lactamase; bla; confers resistance to ampicillin, carbenicillin, and related antibiotics
  10036..10140   -  promoter       AmpR promoter: bla
