[The description below was written by a language model from this plasmid's Addgene catalogue record and pLannotate feature annotations shown in this document.]
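Description:
pFSynWSyt1C2AB(80-421)msGFP is a third-generation-style HIV-1 lentiviral transfer plasmid built on the FUGW backbone, about 10.2 kb in size, for expressing a truncated, GFP-tagged synaptotagmin 1 in mammalian cells. It is maintained in E. coli through a high-copy ColE1/pUC-type origin with ampicillin resistance (AmpR). The backbone also carries an f1 origin and an SV40/EM7-driven BleoR cassette lying outside the viral genome, which could in principle provide Zeocin-type selection. A recombination-limiting strain is recorded for propagation, as is common for LTR-containing plasmids.

The viral genome is transcribed from a CMV enhancer/promoter fused to a truncated 5' LTR. It contains the Ψ packaging signal with adjoining gag sequence, the RRE for Rev-dependent nuclear export, and the cPPT/CTS element that aids nuclear import of the reverse-transcribed genome. It ends in a second truncated LTR followed by a bGH polyadenylation signal. Within this frame, the human synapsin I promoter replaces the ubiquitin promoter of the parent vector and gives neuron-restricted expression of the payload. That payload is rat Syt1 residues 80–421, fused at its C terminus to a monomeric superfolder GFP (annotated as msGFP2). As the name indicates, this fragment includes the tandem C2A and C2B domains and omits the N-terminal portion of the protein. The annotation tool matched the coding sequence to the mouse orthologue, but the catalogue lists rat. A WPRE downstream of the fusion enhances transcript stability and expression.

The construct is intended for overexpression of this fluorescent Syt1 fragment, by transfection or lentiviral transduction. It was deposited with a study of how the Syt1 juxtamembrane linker regulates calcium binding through liquid–liquid phase separation.
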