Addgene plasmid #209014: pFSynWSyt1C2AB(80-421)msGFP
Purpose: Overexpression of truncated syt1 tagged with GFP in mammalian cells
Depositing lab: Edwin Chapman. Depositing organization: University of Wisconsin, Madison. Publication: The juxtamembrane linker of synaptotagmin 1 regulates Ca(2+) binding via liquid-liquid phase separation. Mehta N, Mondal S, Watson ET, Cui Q, Chapman ER. Nat Commun. 2024 Jan 4;15(1):262. doi: 10.1038/s41467-023-44414-5. PubMed 38177243.
Backbone
  Vector backbone: FUGW (Addgene #14883)
  Vector type: Mammalian Expression, Lentiviral
Growth in bacteria
  Bacterial resistance: Ampicillin, 100 μg/mL
  Growth temperature: 37°C
  Growth strain: NEB Stable
  Copy number: High Copy
Gene/Insert
  Gene/Insert name: syt1
  Species: R. norvegicus (rat)
  Mutation: aa 80-421 only
  Entrez Gene: Syt1 (a.k.a. P65)
  Tag / fusion protein: msfGFP (C terminal on insert)
  Cloning method: Unknown
Terms and licenses: Academic/Nonprofit Terms; Industry Terms: Not Available to Industry
Depositor comments: Please visit https://doi.org/10.1101/2023.08.11.551903 for bioRxiv preprint.
How to cite: pFSynWSyt1C2AB(80-421)msGFP was a gift from Edwin Chapman (Addgene plasmid # 209014 ; http://n2t.net/addgene:209014 ; RRID:Addgene_209014)
